Addgene plasmid #153711: pGBW-m4133931
Purpose: Mammalian expression plasmid for SARS-CoV-2 ORF6 protein
Depositing lab: Ginkgo Bioworks & Benjie Chen. Depositing organization: Ginkgo Bioworks.
Backbone
  Vector backbone: pTwist_CMV_6
  Backbone size w/o insert (bp): 4180
  Vector type: Mammalian Expression
Growth in bacteria
  Bacterial resistance: Ampicillin, 100 μg/mL
  Growth temperature: 37°C
  Growth strain: DH5alpha
  Copy number: High Copy
Gene/Insert
  Gene/Insert name: SARS-CoV-2 ORF6 protein
  Species: Severe acute respiratory syndrome coronavirus 2
  Insert size (bp): 179
  Mutation: wt
  Entrez Gene: ORF6 (a.k.a. GU280_gp06)
  Promoter: CMV
  Tag / fusion protein: Cleavable TEV;V5 (C terminal on backbone)
  Cloning method: Unknown
Resource information
  A portion of this plasmid was derived from a plasmid made by: GinkgoBioworks
Depositor comments: NCBI reference sequence: 43740572
How to cite: pGBW-m4133931 was a gift from Ginkgo Bioworks & Benjie Chen (Addgene plasmid # 153711 ; http://n2t.net/addgene:153711 ; RRID:Addgene_153711)
