[The description below was written by a language model from this plasmid's Addgene catalogue record and pLannotate feature annotations shown in this document.]
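Description:
pGBW-m4133931 is a mammalian expression plasmid carrying the wild-type ORF6 accessory protein gene of SARS-CoV-2, built on the pTwist_CMV_6 backbone. It is propagated in E. coli as a high-copy plasmid through a ColE1/pUC-type origin of replication and is selected with ampicillin via the β-lactamase (AmpR) gene. No mammalian selection marker appears in the record, which fits transient transfection rather than stable line generation.

The annotated sequence (about 4.4 kb) places the ORF6 coding region on the reverse strand. It lies downstream of the human cytomegalovirus immediate-early enhancer and a core CMV promoter region, which the annotation software calls as a truncated CMV variant plus a small CMV fragment; together these correspond to the CMV promoter listed in the catalogue entry. An SV40 polyadenylation signal lies just beyond the end of the coding region, but it is annotated on the opposite strand, so its role in terminating the ORF6 transcript cannot be confirmed from the table alone. The catalogue states that the backbone supplies a C-terminal V5 epitope tag joined through a cleavable TEV protease site, allowing immunodetection or pull-down and optional tag removal. These elements are not individually called in the feature table. The bacterial maintenance region is bracketed by rrnG and T7 transcription terminators, β-globin insulator elements and a synthetic poly(A) signal. This arrangement is generally intended to isolate the expression cassette from read-through transcription. The short bla and SV40 large T antigen fragments are probably annotation remnants rather than functional genes.

ORF6 is described as an interferon antagonist that blocks nuclear import, preventing STAT1 translocation and interferon-stimulated gene expression. The construct therefore suits studies of ORF6 localisation, host interactions and immune evasion in mammalian cells.
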