Features (pLannotate 1.2.2; 16 found; start..end, strand, type, name):
     23..71      +  polyA_signal   poly(A) signal: synthetic polyadenylation signal
     89..135     +  terminator     T7 terminator: transcription terminator for bacteriophage T7 RNA polymerase
    140..211     -  misc_feature   5' β-globin insulator: insulator upstream of the human β-globin locus (Farrell et al., 2002)
    363..499     -  terminator     rrnG terminator: transcription terminator from the E. coli ribosomal RNA rrnG operon (Albrechtsen et al., 1991)
    512..1372    -  CDS            AmpR: β-lactamase; bla; confers resistance to ampicillin, carbenicillin, and related antibiotics
   1882..1946    +  CDS            bla(M) (fragment): β-lactamase lacking the signal sequence; bla(M); allows cytosolic expression of β-lactamase
   2118..2706    +  rep_origin     ori: high-copy-number ColE1/pMB1/pBR322/pUC origin of replication
   2932..3003    -  misc_feature   3' β-globin insulator: insulator downstream of the human β-globin locus (Farrell et al., 2002)
   3048..3184    -  terminator     rrnG terminator: transcription terminator from the E. coli ribosomal RNA rrnG operon (Albrechtsen et al., 1991)
   3214..3260    -  terminator     T7 terminator: transcription terminator for bacteriophage T7 RNA polymerase
   3283..3352    +  CDS            large T antigen (fragment): large T antigen from SV40 (simian virus 40)
   3375..3496    +  polyA_signal   SV40 poly(A) signal: SV40 polyadenylation signal
   3612..3794    -  CDS            NS6_SARS2: Experimental evidence at protein level: Swiss-Prot protein existence level 1. Disrupts cell nuclear import complex formation by tethering karyopherin alpha 2 and karyopherin beta 1 to the membrane. Retention of import factors at the ER/Golgi membrane leads to a loss of transport into the nucleus. Thereby prevents STAT1 nuclear translocation in response to interferon signaling, thus blocking the expression of interferon stimulated genes (ISGs) that display multiple antiviral activities (PubMed:33097660). Suppresses IFN-beta production possibly by blocking IRF3 nuclear translocation (PubMed:3297
   3869..3920    -  promoter       CMVd2 promoter: truncated human cytomegalovirus (CMV) immediate early promoter that yields moderately reduced expression relative to the full-length promoter
   3983..4000    +  promoter       CMV promoter (fragment): human cytomegalovirus (CMV) immediate early promoter
   4073..4376    -  enhancer       CMV enhancer: human cytomegalovirus immediate early enhancer
>Addgene plasmid #153711 | pGBW-m4133931 | addgene full sequence | sequence record 300714 | Ginkgo NGS Result
TACACTCGATCAGCAGTTAGATAATAAAATCGCTATCCATCGAAGATGGATGTGTGTTGGTTTTTTGTGT
GTGTAACGCAACGATTGATAGCATAACCCCTTGGGGCCTCTAAACGGGTCTTGAGGGGTTTTTTGAATTG
AGAGGTAGCTGAAGCTGCTGTTATGACCACTAGAGGGAAGAAGATACCTGTGGAGCTAATGGTCCAAGAT
GTCGGGAGCCGCGATCGCTGCCAAAAAGGTAAGCTGACGATAGCTGACGAGATTCGATGCCCGACGAGCA
AATGAGCGCCACGGCTGTTCGCGTAAGCTCGAAACGACGGAGATTCGATAGAGCCAGAGTCGAGTTTAAA
CGATTCGGGATCTTAAGGATAAATTTCTGGTAAGGAGGACACGTATGGAAGTGGGCAAGTTGGGGAAGCC
GTATCCGTTGCTGAATCTGGCATATGTGGGAGTATAAGACGCGCAGCGTCGCATCAGGCATTTTTTTCTG
CGCCAATGCACCTAGAATCGGTTACCAATGCTTAATCAGTGAGGCACCTATCTCAGCGATCTGTCTATTT
CGTTCATCCATAGTTGCCTGACTCCCCGTCGTGTAGATAACTACGATACGGGAGGGCTTACCATCTGGCC
CCAGTGCTGCAATGATACCGCGAGACCCACGCTCACCGGCTCCAGATTTATCAGCAATAAACCAGCCAGC
CGGAAGGGCCGAGCGCAGAAGTGGTCCTGCAACTTTATCCGCCTCCATCCAGTCTATCAACTGTTGCCGG
GAAGCTAGAGTAAGTAGTTCGCCAGTTAATAGTTTACGCAAGGTTGTTGCCATTGCTACAGGCATCGTGG
TGTCACGCTCGTCGTTTGGTATGGCTTCATTCAGCTCCGGTTCCCAACGATCAAGGCGAGTTACATGATC
CCCCATGTTGTGCAAAAAAGCGGTTAGCTCCTTCGGTCCTCCAATCGTTGTCAGAAGTAAGTTGGCCGCA
GTGTTATCACTCATGGTTATGGCAGCACTGCATAATTCTCTTACTGTCATGCCATCCGTAAGATGCTTTT
CTGTGACTGGTGAATACTCAACCAAGTCATTCTGAGAATAGTGTATGCGGCGACCGAGTTGCTCTTGCCC
GGCGTCAATACGGGATAATACCGCGCCACATAGCAGAACTTTAAAAGTGCTCATCATTGGAAAGCGTTCT
TCGGGGCGAAAACTCTCAAGGATCTTACCGCTGTTGAGATCCAGTTCGATGTAACCCACTCGCGCACCCA
ACTGATCTTCAGCATCTTTTACTTTCACCAGCGTTTCTGGGTGAGCAAAAACAGGAAGGCAAAATGCCGC
AAAAAAGGGAATAAGGGCGACACGGAAATGTTGAATACTCATGCGAAAGCCTCCTGCTGATCCTGTCTCT
TGATAGATGTTTGCAAAAGCTAGGACTCGATTATACGTTGACCGATCAGACTATCAATATCTAGGTTTAA
ACAGATCGGTACGCTGCCGTGACCAGGCTTGAGTACAATATCTGACGATTGGACTTCCTGGGTCCCAAGC
TGGATTCCGACTGGCTGACTGCCAAGCAACGATATGGATCGTCGAGACTCGCACTGAGAGGATCGTTCTC
GGTACACCAGGCGCGCCCCGATTTCGATATTCCTCGGATCTCGGATAGATCGGGATTGAGGATGTAGGTT
GAACTTCTCTCGGGTGATCCCGATCTCGGATATTCGGGATTGGAGTAATACCTGGCGATAGGCGCTGCCA
AGCAATAGCCAAGGCGCAAGGCCGGCCAAGAGACTTGCGATAGTTCGTTCGAGAGGTAGCCTGCAAGATG
GATCGGACGAAAGGTTTGAAGATTTTCCGACGAGGGCCTTGGAGAGTTCGGAAATTTAAATGCAACTATG
GATGAACGAAATAGACAGATCGCTGAGATAGGTGCCTCACTGATTAAGCATTGGTAACTGTCAGACCAAG
TTTACTCATATATACTTTAGATTGATTTAAAACTTCATTTTTAATTTAAAAGGATCTAGGTGAAGATCCT
TTTTGATAATCTCATGACCAAAATCCCTTAACGTGAGTTTTCGTTCCACTGAGCGTCAGACCCCGTAGAA
AAGATCAAAGGATCTTCTTGAGATCCTTTTTTTCTGCGCGTAATCTGCTGCTTGCAAACAAAAAAACCAC
CGCTACCAGCGGTGGTTTGTTTGCCGGATCAAGAGCTACCAACTCTTTTTCCGAAGGTAACTGGCTTCAG
CAGAGCGCAGATACCAAATACTGTTCTTCTAGTGTAGCCGTAGTTAGGCCACCACTTCAAGAACTCTGTA
GCACCGCCTACATACCTCGCTCTGCTAATCCTGTTACCAGTGGCTGCTGCCAGTGGCGATAAGTCGTGTC
TTACCGGGTTGGACTCAAGACGATAGTTACCGGATAAGGCGCAGCGGTCGGGCTGAACGGGGGGTTCGTG
CACACAGCCCAGCTTGGAGCGAACGACCTACACCGAACTGAGATACCTACAGCGTGAGCTATGAGAAAGC
GCCACGCTTCCCGAAGGGAGAAAGGCGGACAGGTATCCGGTAAGCGGCAGGGTCGGAACAGGAGAGCGCA
CGAGGGAGCTTCCAGGGGGAAACGCCTGGTATCTTTATAGTCCTGTCGGGTTTCGCCACCTCTGACTTGA
GCGTCGATTTTTGTGATGCTCGTCAGGGGGGCGGAGCCTATGGAAAAACGCCAGCAACGCGGCCTTTTTA
CGGTTCCTGGCCTTTTGCTGGCCTTTTGCTCACATGATTTAAATGAAACTCGTAATCGGAGAACGGGTGC
AATAGCAAGGACCAGATCGAACTTGACTGACGCAATTCTGAGCGTAGTCGAAACCCAGACAAGTCGATCT
CGCCAAGTAGCTGACTTGACTGGTTAATTAAGTTTCGATAGCCCAAGGTAACCAATGAGATTAGGGAGGG
AAGAAAGTTTGATGAACTACTTCTGACCCCTAGTGGTGTCCAGAAAAGACCATTAAAGGAATGTCTTGAT
CGAAATCGAGAGATCGCCTGCAGGATAGCTGACGACCTTAAGGATAAATTTCTGGTAAGGAGGACACGTA
TGGAAGTGGGCAAGTTGGGGAAGCCGTATCCGTTGCTGAATCTGGCATATGTGGGAGTATAAGACGCGCA
GCGTCGCATCAGGCATTTTTTTCTGCGCCAATGCCGGTAGATAGCAATCCGGCCCGAGGGGCACAAAAAA
CCCCTCAAGACCCGTTTAGAGGCCCCAAGGGGTTATGCTACGATACCGATAGAGATGGGCCAATACCACA
TTTGTAGAGGTTTTACTTGCTTTAAAAAACCTCCCACACCTCCCCCTGAACCTGAAACATAAAATGAATG
CAATTGTTGTTGTTAACTTGTTTATTGCAGCTTATAATGGTTACAAATAAAGCAATAGCATCACAAATTT
CACAAATAAAGCATTTTTTTCACTGCATTCTAGTTGTGGTTTGTCCAAACTCATCAATGTATCTTATCAT
GTCTGTGAGCTGAAGGTACGCTGTATCTCAGTCAGTCAAGCTAGCTTAGGTAGAATCTAAGCCGAGAAGT
GGATTGGGTATAGGTTTCCCCGACTGAAAGTAAAGGTTTTCGTCAATCTCCATTGGCTGTTCCTCATCCA
GTTGGGAATATTTATTCTCAGTTAAAGACTTACTAAGGTTTTTTATGATGAGATTAATGATGTAGTCCAG
GTTCCAAATGCTAACCTTGAAGGTTCGCATGATAATTAGCAGTATTTCTGCGATCGTGACCTGAAAATCC
ACCAAGTGGAACATGGTGGCGGCCGCTGGCGGGTGTGTCGAGTGGATGGTAGGATCGACAAAGATCTGAT
CTGACGGTTCACTAAACCAGCTCTGCTTATATAGACCTCCCACCGTACACGCCTACCGCCCATTTGCGTC
AATGGGGCGGAGTTGTTACGACATTTTGGAAAGTCCCGTTGATTTTGGTGCCAAAACAAACTCCCATTGA
CGTCAATGGGGTGGAGACTTGGAAATCCCCGTGAGTCAAACCGCTATCCACGCCCATTGATGTACTGCCA
AAACCGCATCAGCATGGTAATAGCGATGACTAATACGTAGATGTACTGCCAAGTAGGAAAGTCCCATAAG
GTCATGTACTGGGCATAATGCCAGGCGGGCCATTTACCGTCATTGACGTCAATAGGGGGCGTACTTGGCA
TATGATACACTTGATGTACTGCCAAGTGGGCAGTTTACCGTAAATACTCCACCCATTGACGTCAATGGAA
AGTCCCTATTGGCGTTACTATGGGAACATACGTCATTATTGACGTCAATGGGCGGGGGTCGTTGGGCGGT
CAGCCAGGCGGGCCATTTACCGTAAGTTATGTAACGCGGAACTCCATATATGGGCTATGAACTAATGACC
CCGTAATTGATTACTAGATCTGGC
